Addgene plasmid #212559: pTwist-SARS-CoV-2 Spike-deltaC18 N450D (GAT)
Purpose: Encodes SARS-CoV-2 spike N450D for pseudovirus production
Depositing lab: Alejandro Balazs. Depositing organization: Massachusetts General Hospital. Publication: Ongoing evolution of SARS-CoV-2 drives escape from mRNA vaccine-induced humoral immunity. Roederer AL, Cao Y, Denis KS, Sheehan ML, Li CJ, Lam EC, Gregory DJ, Poznansky MC, Iafrate AJ, Canaday DH, Gravenstein S, Garcia-Beltran WF, Balazs AB. medRxiv [Preprint]. 2024 Mar 7:2024.03.05.24303815. doi: 10.1101/2024.03.05.24303815. PubMed 38496628.
Backbone
  Vector backbone: pTwist-CMV-BetaGlobin-WPRE-Neo
  Backbone manufacturer: Twist
  Vector type: Mammalian Expression
Growth in bacteria
  Bacterial resistance: Ampicillin, 100 μg/mL
  Growth temperature: 37°C
  Growth strain: DH5alpha
  Copy number: High Copy
Gene/Insert
  Gene/Insert name: SARS-CoV-2 Spike N450D
  Species: Severe acute respiratory syndrome coronavirus 2
  Mutation: N450D
  Entrez Gene: S (a.k.a. GU280_gp02, spike glycoprotein)
  Promoter: CAG
  Cloning method: Ligation Independent Cloning
Terms and licenses: Academic/Nonprofit Terms; Industry Terms: Not Available to Industry
Depositor comments: Please visit https://www.medrxiv.org/content/10.1101/2024.03.05.24303815v1 for medRxiv preprint.
How to cite: pTwist-SARS-CoV-2 Spike-deltaC18 N450D (GAT) was a gift from Alejandro Balazs (Addgene plasmid # 212559 ; http://n2t.net/addgene:212559 ; RRID:Addgene_212559)
