[The description below was written by a language model from this plasmid's Addgene catalogue record and pLannotate feature annotations shown in this document.]
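Description:
pTwist-SARS-CoV-2 Spike-deltaC18 N450D (GAT) is a mammalian expression plasmid of about 10.5 kb, built on the Twist pTwist-CMV-BetaGlobin-WPRE-Neo backbone, that encodes the SARS-CoV-2 spike glycoprotein carrying the single substitution N450D. The "(GAT)" in the name presumably denotes the codon used for the aspartate. The "deltaC18" designation indicates removal of the last 18 residues of the cytoplasmic tail, a truncation commonly used to improve spike incorporation into pseudotyped particles. The annotated spike coding region of roughly 3.77 kb is consistent with a slightly shortened open reading frame. In bacteria the plasmid replicates from a high-copy ColE1/pUC-type origin and is selected with ampicillin through a β-lactamase gene.

The catalogue lists the promoter as CAG, but the feature table instead shows a CMV enhancer, CMV promoter fragments and a truncated human β-globin intron upstream of the spike gene. That arrangement matches the backbone name, so the record is not fully consistent on this point. Downstream of the insert lie a WPRE, which enhances transcript stability and expression, and an SV40 polyadenylation signal. The expression unit is flanked by short β-globin insulator elements and by bacterial and T7 terminators that isolate it from neighbouring transcription. A separate SV40 early promoter–neo–bGH poly(A) cassette provides G418/neomycin selection in mammalian cells.

The stated purpose is to supply spike N450D in trans for pseudovirus production, typically by co-transfection of producer cells with packaging and reporter constructs. The associated work concerns escape of evolving SARS-CoV-2 variants from vaccine-induced antibody responses, so the plasmid serves to test how this individual mutation affects neutralisation.
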