Features (pLannotate 1.2.2; 21 found; start..end, strand, type, name):
      2..3766    +  CDS            S: SPIKE_SARS2 - Experimental evidence at protein level: Swiss-Prot protein existence level 1. [Spike glycoprotein]: May down-regulate host tetherin (BST2) by lysosomal degradation, thereby counteracting its antiviral activity. From Severe acute respiratory syndrome coronavirus 2 (2019-nCoV) (SARS-CoV-2).
   3840..4428    +  misc_feature   WPRE: woodchuck hepatitis virus posttranscriptional regulatory element
   4481..4602    -  polyA_signal   SV40 poly(A) signal: SV40 polyadenylation signal
   4625..4694    -  CDS            large T antigen (fragment): large T antigen from SV40 (simian virus 40)
   4717..4763    +  terminator     T7 terminator: transcription terminator for bacteriophage T7 RNA polymerase
   4793..4929    +  terminator     rrnG terminator: transcription terminator from the E. coli ribosomal RNA rrnG operon (Albrechtsen et al., 1991)
   4974..5045    +  misc_feature   3' β-globin insulator: insulator downstream of the human β-globin locus (Farrell et al., 2002)
   5090..5286    +  promoter       SV40 promoter: SV40 early promoter
   5300..6091    +  CDS            neo: KKA2_KLEPN - Also known as kan, nptII. Experimental evidence at protein level: Swiss-Prot protein existence level 1. Resistance to kanamycin, neomycin, paromomycin, ribostamycin, butirosin and gentamicin B. From Klebsiella pneumoniae.
   6105..6329    +  polyA_signal   bGH poly(A) signal: bovine growth hormone polyadenylation signal
   6525..7113    -  rep_origin     ori: high-copy-number ColE1/pMB1/pBR322/pUC origin of replication
   7285..7349    -  CDS            bla(M) (fragment): β-lactamase lacking the signal sequence; bla(M); allows cytosolic expression of β-lactamase
   7859..8719    +  CDS            AmpR: β-lactamase; bla; confers resistance to ampicillin, carbenicillin, and related antibiotics
   8732..8868    +  terminator     rrnG terminator: transcription terminator from the E. coli ribosomal RNA rrnG operon (Albrechtsen et al., 1991)
   9020..9091    +  misc_feature   5' β-globin insulator: insulator upstream of the human β-globin locus (Farrell et al., 2002)
   9096..9142    -  terminator     T7 terminator: transcription terminator for bacteriophage T7 RNA polymerase
   9160..9208    -  polyA_signal   poly(A) signal: synthetic polyadenylation signal
   9289..9592    +  enhancer       CMV enhancer: human cytomegalovirus immediate early enhancer
   9665..9682    -  promoter       CMV promoter (fragment): human cytomegalovirus (CMV) immediate early promoter
   9745..9796    +  promoter       CMVd2 promoter: truncated human cytomegalovirus (CMV) immediate early promoter that yields moderately reduced expression relative to the full-length promoter
   9930..10405   +  intron         β-globin intron: internally truncated intron from human β-globin
>Addgene plasmid #212559 | pTwist-SARS-CoV-2 Spike-deltaC18 N450D (GAT) | addgene full sequence | sequence record 431573 | Addgene NGS Result
CATGTTTGTGTTCCTCGTTCTCCTGCCCCTCGTTTCTTCCCAATGCGTGAACCTCACAACTAGAACGCAG
CTCCCACCCGCTTACACGAACTCTTTTACTCGTGGAGTATACTATCCCGATAAAGTCTTTAGGTCCAGTG
TCCTTCATTCTACTCAAGACCTTTTCCTGCCATTCTTCTCAAATGTCACCTGGTTCCATGCTATCCACGT
TTCTGGCACCAACGGAACTAAACGATTTGATAATCCCGTCTTGCCATTTAACGATGGCGTATACTTTGCC
TCAACGGAGAAGTCCAACATTATCCGGGGATGGATATTTGGCACCACCCTGGACTCCAAGACACAGTCTC
TCCTCATTGTGAACAACGCCACCAATGTCGTCATCAAAGTCTGTGAATTTCAATTTTGTAACGATCCCTT
TCTCGGGGTTTATTATCATAAGAATAACAAGTCTTGGATGGAGTCAGAGTTCCGCGTTTACAGTTCCGCT
AACAACTGTACTTTTGAGTACGTTTCCCAACCATTTCTCATGGATCTTGAAGGGAAGCAAGGCAACTTCA
AGAATCTCCGCGAATTTGTGTTTAAGAATATAGACGGCTACTTCAAAATTTATAGCAAGCATACCCCGAT
AAATCTGGTTCGGGATCTCCCTCAAGGCTTCTCCGCGTTGGAACCCCTCGTGGACTTGCCGATTGGCATC
AACATCACCCGGTTCCAAACCCTTCTTGCCCTTCATCGAAGCTACCTCACGCCTGGCGACAGTAGTAGTG
GTTGGACAGCGGGCGCAGCAGCCTACTATGTGGGATATTTGCAACCACGCACCTTTCTTCTCAAATATAA
CGAAAACGGAACAATTACCGATGCCGTAGACTGTGCCCTCGATCCCCTGTCCGAAACTAAATGCACACTC
AAGTCCTTCACAGTTGAGAAAGGCATATACCAAACCAGTAACTTCCGCGTCCAACCCACCGAATCCATTG
TTCGATTCCCTAACATCACCAATTTGTGTCCTTTCGGTGAAGTATTTAATGCCACTCGATTTGCATCAGT
TTATGCCTGGAATCGCAAGCGAATATCAAATTGTGTTGCAGATTATAGTGTCCTGTATAATAGCGCATCA
TTCAGCACTTTTAAGTGTTATGGGGTCAGCCCTACGAAATTGAATGACTTGTGTTTTACCAACGTTTACG
CAGATTCTTTCGTCATACGCGGCGACGAAGTCCGACAGATTGCACCGGGGCAAACCGGAAAGATAGCAGA
CTATAATTATAAGTTGCCGGATGACTTCACCGGCTGCGTTATAGCATGGAACTCCAATAATCTCGATTCA
AAAGTCGGCGGCAACTATGATTATCTTTACCGCCTGTTTCGCAAGTCAAATCTGAAGCCCTTTGAACGTG
ACATCTCCACCGAAATTTATCAAGCTGGCAGCACCCCATGTAATGGAGTGGAAGGGTTTAACTGTTATTT
TCCCCTTCAATCATACGGATTTCAACCAACAAATGGGGTGGGCTATCAACCATATCGGGTGGTAGTCTTG
AGCTTTGAGCTGCTCCACGCACCGGCTACAGTTTGCGGACCGAAGAAAAGCACTAACCTGGTGAAGAATA
AATGTGTGAACTTCAACTTTAATGGGCTCACCGGAACAGGGGTGCTGACAGAATCAAACAAGAAATTTCT
CCCTTTTCAACAATTTGGTAGAGACATTGCCGATACCACAGATGCCGTCCGCGATCCGCAAACACTGGAA
ATCCTCGATATAACACCCTGTAGCTTCGGCGGGGTCAGCGTGATAACTCCCGGAACGAACACATCCAACC
AAGTGGCTGTCCTGTATCAAGATGTCAACTGTACCGAAGTCCCTGTGGCGATACACGCCGACCAACTGAC
ACCCACCTGGAGAGTCTACTCAACAGGTTCCAATGTCTTTCAAACTAGAGCGGGTTGTCTCATTGGCGCT
GAGCATGTCAATAATTCATACGAATGTGATATTCCTATTGGGGCAGGAATCTGTGCGTCTTATCAAACTC
AAACGAACTCACCACGGCGCGCTCGCTCAGTAGCCAGCCAGTCCATAATCGCCTATACCATGAGTCTCGG
GGCTGAGAACTCCGTGGCTTATTCAAACAATTCCATCGCAATCCCAACTAACTTTACCATTAGCGTTACC
ACGGAAATCTTGCCCGTCAGCATGACTAAGACGAGCGTAGACTGTACGATGTATATCTGTGGGGATTCCA
CCGAGTGTAGCAACCTCTTGCTTCAATACGGGTCTTTCTGTACTCAACTCAACCGAGCATTGACCGGAAT
TGCGGTCGAACAAGACAAGAATACCCAAGAGGTGTTCGCACAAGTAAAGCAAATATACAAAACGCCGCCA
ATCAAAGATTTTGGCGGGTTTAATTTTAGCCAAATACTGCCAGACCCATCTAAGCCTTCAAAACGCAGCT
TTATCGAGGATCTGCTGTTCAACAAAGTTACGTTGGCTGACGCGGGTTTCATTAAGCAGTATGGGGATTG
TTTGGGAGACATTGCGGCCCGCGACCTTATCTGTGCTCAAAAATTCAATGGGTTGACAGTTCTGCCCCCT
CTGCTCACTGATGAGATGATTGCACAGTATACATCAGCATTGTTGGCAGGAACCATTACATCCGGCTGGA
CTTTTGGCGCGGGTGCGGCCCTTCAAATACCTTTCGCTATGCAAATGGCTTACAGATTCAATGGGATTGG
TGTCACGCAAAATGTATTGTATGAAAATCAGAAGCTGATCGCTAATCAATTTAACAGCGCGATTGGCAAG
ATCCAAGATTCACTGTCAAGCACAGCGTCCGCCCTCGGCAAACTCCAAGATGTTGTGAATCAAAACGCCC
AGGCCCTGAATACCCTCGTGAAGCAACTGAGTTCTAACTTCGGCGCAATCTCCAGCGTCCTCAACGACAT
ATTGTCCAGACTTGATAAGGTGGAAGCCGAGGTGCAAATTGATCGGCTCATCACAGGCAGGCTCCAGTCA
CTCCAAACTTATGTGACACAACAGTTGATCCGGGCTGCTGAGATACGAGCAAGCGCCAACCTGGCCGCCA
CTAAAATGTCAGAGTGCGTGCTCGGGCAGTCCAAACGGGTTGACTTTTGTGGCAAGGGCTATCACTTGAT
GTCCTTCCCCCAATCCGCCCCACATGGAGTGGTCTTTCTCCACGTCACTTATGTCCCTGCTCAAGAGAAG
AACTTTACGACAGCTCCAGCAATCTGTCACGATGGCAAAGCGCACTTTCCCAGGGAAGGCGTTTTCGTCA
GTAATGGCACGCATTGGTTTGTGACCCAAAGGAATTTCTATGAACCCCAAATCATAACCACTGACAATAC
ATTTGTCTCAGGCAACTGTGATGTGGTCATTGGGATCGTGAACAACACGGTATATGATCCCCTGCAACCC
GAGTTGGATAGCTTCAAAGAGGAATTGGATAAATACTTTAAGAATCATACTTCACCCGATGTTGATCTCG
GGGACATATCAGGAATAAATGCAAGTGTCGTCAACATTCAGAAAGAGATTGATCGCCTTAATGAGGTCGC
CAAGAACTTGAATGAATCTTTGATCGACTTGCAAGAACTGGGCAAATACGAACAATATATTAAATGGCCC
TGGTACATTTGGTTGGGCTTTATCGCCGGACTTATAGCTATCGTTATGGTCACAATTATGTTGTGCTGTA
TGACTAGCTGTTGTTCCTGCTTGAAAGGATGTTGCAGTTGCGGATCTTGTTGTAAATAAAGGATCCTCTA
GAAGTTGTCTCCTCCTGCACTGACTGACTGATACAATCGATTTCTGGATCCGCAGGCCTAATCAACCTCT
GGATTACAAAATTTGTGAAAGATTGACTGGTATTCTTAACTATGTTGCTCCTTTTACGCTATGTGGATAC
GCTGCTTTAATGCCTTTGTATCATGCTATTGCTTCCCGTATGGCTTTCATTTTCTCCTCCTTGTATAAAT
CCTGGTTGCTGTCTCTTTATGAGGAGTTGTGGCCCGTTGTCAGGCAACGTGGCGTGGTGTGCACTGTGTT
TGCTGACGCAACCCCCACTGGTTGGGGCATTGCCACCACCTGTCAGCTCCTTTCCGGGACTTTCGCTTTC
CCCCTCCCTATTGCCACGGCGGAACTCATCGCCGCCTGCCTTGCCCGCTGCTGGACAGGGGCTCGGCTGT
TGGGCACTGACAATTCCGTGGTGTTGTCGGGGAAGCTGACGTCCTTTCCATGGCTGCTCGCCTGTGTTGC
CACCTGGATTCTGCGCGGGACGTCCTTCTGCTACGTCCCTTCGGCCCTCAATCCAGCGGACCTTCCTTCC
CGCGGCCTGCTGCCGGCTCTGCGGCCTCTTCCGCGTCTTCGCCTTCGCCCTCAGACGAGTCGGATCTCCC
TTTGGGCCGCCTCCCCGCCTGTCTAGCTTGACTGACTGAGATACAGCGTACCTTCAGCTCACAGACATGA
TAAGATACATTGATGAGTTTGGACAAACCACAACTAGAATGCAGTGAAAAAAATGCTTTATTTGTGAAAT
TTGTGATGCTATTGCTTTATTTGTAACCATTATAAGCTGCAATAAACAAGTTAACAACAACAATTGCATT
CATTTTATGTTTCAGGTTCAGGGGGAGGTGTGGGAGGTTTTTTAAAGCAAGTAAAACCTCTACAAATGTG
GTATTGGCCCATCTCTATCGGTATCGTAGCATAACCCCTTGGGGCCTCTAAACGGGTCTTGAGGGGTTTT
TTGTGCCCCTCGGGCCGGATTGCTATCTACCGGCATTGGCGCAGAAAAAAATGCCTGATGCGACGCTGCG
CGTCTTATACTCCCACATATGCCAGATTCAGCAACGGATACGGCTTCCCCAACTTGCCCACTTCCATACG
TGTCCTCCTTACCAGAAATTTATCCTTAAGGTCGTCAGCTATCCTGCAGGCGATCTCTCGATTTCGATCA
AGACATTCCTTTAATGGTCTTTTCTGGACACCACTAGGGGTCAGAAGTAGTTCATCAAACTTTCTTCCCT
CCCTAATCTCATTGGTTACCTTGGGCTATCGAAACTTAATTAAGCGATCTGCATCTCAATTAGTCAGCAA
CCATAGTCCCGCCCCTAACTCCGCCCATCCCGCCCCTAACTCCGCCCAGTTCCGCCCATTCTCCGCCCCA
TCGCTGACTAATTTTTTTTATTTATGCAGAGGCCGAGGCCGCCTCGGCCTCTGAGCTATTCCAGAAGTAG
TGAGGAGGCTTTTTTGGAGGCCTAGGCTTTTGCAAAGGAGGTAGCCAACATGATTGAACAAGATGGATTG
CACGCAGGTTCTCCCGCCGCTTGGGTGGAGAGGCTATTCGGCTATGACTGGGCACAACAGACAATCGGCT
GCTCTGATGCCGCCGTGTTCCGGCTGTCAGCGCAGGGGCGCCCGGTTCTTTTTGTCAAGACCGACCTGTC
CGGTGCCCTGAATGAACTCCAGGACGAGGCAGCGCGGCTATCGTGGCTGGCCACGACGGGCGTTCCTTGC
GCAGCTGTGCTCGACGTTGTCACTGAAGCGGGAAGGGACTGGCTGCTATTGGGCGAAGTGCCGGGGCAGG
ATCTCCTGTCATCTCACCTTGCTCCTGCCGAGAAAGTATCCATCATGGCTGATGCAATGCGGCGGCTGCA
TACGCTTGATCCGGCTACCTGCCCATTCGACCACCAAGCGAAACATCGCATCGAGCGAGCACGTACTCGG
ATGGAAGCCGGTCTTGTCGATCAGGATGATCTGGACGAAGAGCATCAGGGGCTCGCGCCAGCCGAACTGT
TCGCCAGGCTCAAGGCGCGGATGCCCGACGGCGAGGATCTCGTCGTGACCCACGGCGATGCCTGCTTGCC
GAATATCATGGTGGAAAATGGCCGCTTTTCTGGATTCATCGACTGTGGCCGGCTGGGTGTGGCGGACCGC
TATCAGGACATAGCGTTGGCTACCCGTGATATTGCTGAAGAGCTTGGCGGCGAATGGGCTGACCGCTTCC
TCGTGCTTTACGGTATCGCCGCTCCCGATTCGCAGCGCATCGCCTTCTATCGCCTTCTTGACGAGTTCTT
CTAGTATGTAAGCCCTGTGCCTTCTAGTTGCCAGCCATCTGTTGTTTGCCCCTCCCCCGTGCCTTCCTTG
ACCCTGGAAGGTGCCACTCCCACTGTCCTTTCCTAATAAAATGAGGAAATTGCATCGCATTGTCTGAGTA
GGTGTCATTCTATTCTGGGGGGTGGGGTGGGGCAGGACAGCAAGGGGGAGGATTGGGAAGACAATAGCAG
GCATGCTGGGGATGCGGTGGGCTCTATGGTTAATTAACCAGTCAAGTCAGCTACTTGGCGAGATCGACTT
GTCTGGGTTTCGACTACGCTCAGAATTGCGTCAGTCAAGTTCGATCTGGTCCTTGCTATTGCACCCGTTC
TCCGATTACGAGTTTCATTTAAATCATGTGAGCAAAAGGCCAGCAAAAGGCCAGGAACCGTAAAAAGGCC
GCGTTGCTGGCGTTTTTCCATAGGCTCCGCCCCCCTGACGAGCATCACAAAAATCGACGCTCAAGTCAGA
GGTGGCGAAACCCGACAGGACTATAAAGATACCAGGCGTTTCCCCCTGGAAGCTCCCTCGTGCGCTCTCC
TGTTCCGACCCTGCCGCTTACCGGATACCTGTCCGCCTTTCTCCCTTCGGGAAGCGTGGCGCTTTCTCAT
AGCTCACGCTGTAGGTATCTCAGTTCGGTGTAGGTCGTTCGCTCCAAGCTGGGCTGTGTGCACGAACCCC
CCGTTCAGCCCGACCGCTGCGCCTTATCCGGTAACTATCGTCTTGAGTCCAACCCGGTAAGACACGACTT
ATCGCCACTGGCAGCAGCCACTGGTAACAGGATTAGCAGAGCGAGGTATGTAGGCGGTGCTACAGAGTTC
TTGAAGTGGTGGCCTAACTACGGCTACACTAGAAGAACAGTATTTGGTATCTGCGCTCTGCTGAAGCCAG
TTACCTTCGGAAAAAGAGTTGGTAGCTCTTGATCCGGCAAACAAACCACCGCTGGTAGCGGTGGTTTTTT
TGTTTGCAAGCAGCAGATTACGCGCAGAAAAAAAGGATCTCAAGAAGATCCTTTGATCTTTTCTACGGGG
TCTGACGCTCAGTGGAACGAAAACTCACGTTAAGGGATTTTGGTCATGAGATTATCAAAAAGGATCTTCA
CCTAGATCCTTTTAAATTAAAAATGAAGTTTTAAATCAATCTAAAGTATATATGAGTAAACTTGGTCTGA
CAGTTACCAATGCTTAATCAGTGAGGCACCTATCTCAGCGATCTGTCTATTTCGTTCATCCATAGTTGCA
TTTAAATTTCCGAACTCTCCAAGGCCCTCGTCGGAAAATCTTCAAACCTTTCGTCCGATCCATCTTGCAG
GCTACCTCTCGAACGAACTATCGCAAGTCTCTTGGCCGGCCTTGCGCCTTGGCTATTGCTTGGCAGCGCC
TATCGCCAGGTATTACTCCAATCCCGAATATCCGAGATCGGGATCACCCGAGAGAAGTTCAACCTACATC
CTCAATCCCGATCTATCCGAGATCCGAGGAATATCGAAATCGGGGCGCGCCTGGTGTACCGAGAACGATC
CTCTCAGTGCGAGTCTCGACGATCCATATCGTTGCTTGGCAGTCAGCCAGTCGGAATCCAGCTTGGGACC
CAGGAAGTCCAATCGTCAGATATTGTACTCAAGCCTGGTCACGGCAGCGTACCGATCTGTTTAAACCTAG
ATATTGATAGTCTGATCGGTCAACGTATAATCGAGTCCTAGCTTTTGCAAACATCTATCAAGAGACAGGA
TCAGCAGGAGGCTTTCGCATGAGTATTCAACATTTCCGTGTCGCCCTTATTCCCTTTTTTGCGGCATTTT
GCCTTCCTGTTTTTGCTCACCCAGAAACGCTGGTGAAAGTAAAAGATGCTGAAGATCAGTTGGGTGCGCG
AGTGGGTTACATCGAACTGGATCTCAACAGCGGTAAGATCCTTGAGAGTTTTCGCCCCGAAGAACGCTTT
CCAATGATGAGCACTTTTAAAGTTCTGCTATGTGGCGCGGTATTATCCCGTATTGACGCCGGGCAAGAGC
AACTCGGTCGCCGCATACACTATTCTCAGAATGACTTGGTTGAGTATTCACCAGTCACAGAAAAGCATCT
TACGGATGGCATGACAGTAAGAGAATTATGCAGTGCTGCCATAACCATGAGTGATAACACTGCGGCCAAC
TTACTTCTGACAACGATTGGAGGACCGAAGGAGCTAACCGCTTTTTTGCACAACATGGGGGATCATGTAA
CTCGCCTTGATCGTTGGGAACCGGAGCTGAATGAAGCCATACCAAACGACGAGCGTGACACCACGATGCC
TGTAGCAATGGCAACAACCTTGCGTAAACTATTAACTGGCGAACTACTTACTCTAGCTTCCCGGCAACAG
TTGATAGACTGGATGGAGGCGGATAAAGTTGCAGGACCACTTCTGCGCTCGGCCCTTCCGGCTGGCTGGT
TTATTGCTGATAAATCTGGAGCCGGTGAGCGTGGGTCTCGCGGTATCATTGCAGCACTGGGGCCAGATGG
TAAGCCCTCCCGTATCGTAGTTATCTACACGACGGGGAGTCAGGCAACTATGGATGAACGAAATAGACAG
ATCGCTGAGATAGGTGCCTCACTGATTAAGCATTGGTAACCGATTCTAGGTGCATTGGCGCAGAAAAAAA
TGCCTGATGCGACGCTGCGCGTCTTATACTCCCACATATGCCAGATTCAGCAACGGATACGGCTTCCCCA
ACTTGCCCACTTCCATACGTGTCCTCCTTACCAGAAATTTATCCTTAAGATCCCGAATCGTTTAAACTCG
ACTCTGGCTCTATCGAATCTCCGTCGTTTCGAGCTTACGCGAACAGCCGTGGCGCTCATTTGCTCGTCGG
GCATCGAATCTCGTCAGCTATCGTCAGCTTACCTTTTTGGCAGCGATCGCGGCTCCCGACATCTTGGACC
ATTAGCTCCACAGGTATCTTCTTCCCTCTAGTGGTCATAACAGCAGCTTCAGCTACCTCTCAATTCAAAA
AACCCCTCAAGACCCGTTTAGAGGCCCCAAGGGGTTATGCTATCAATCGTTGCGTTACACACACAAAAAA
CCAACACACATCCATCTTCGATGGATAGCGATTTTATTATCTAACTGCTGATCGAGTGTAGCCAGATCTA
GTAATCAATTACGGGGTCATTAGTTCATAGCCCATATATGGAGTTCCGCGTTACATAACTTACGGTAAAT
GGCCCGCCTGGCTGACCGCCCAACGACCCCCGCCCATTGACGTCAATAATGACGTATGTTCCCATAGTAA
CGCCAATAGGGACTTTCCATTGACGTCAATGGGTGGAGTATTTACGGTAAACTGCCCACTTGGCAGTACA
TCAAGTGTATCATATGCCAAGTACGCCCCCTATTGACGTCAATGACGGTAAATGGCCCGCCTGGCATTAT
GCCCAGTACATGACCTTATGGGACTTTCCTACTTGGCAGTACATCTACGTATTAGTCATCGCTATTACCA
TGCTGATGCGGTTTTGGCAGTACATCAATGGGCGTGGATAGCGGTTTGACTCACGGGGATTTCCAAGTCT
CCACCCCATTGACGTCAATGGGAGTTTGTTTTGGCACCAAAATCAACGGGACTTTCCAAAATGTCGTAAC
AACTCCGCCCCATTGACGCAAATGGGCGGTAGGCGTGTACGGTGGGAGGTCTATATAAGCAGAGCTGGTT
TAGTGAACCGTCAGATCGCCTGGAGACGCCATCCACGCTGTTTTGACCTCCATAGAAGACACCGGGACCG
ATCCAGCCTCCCCTCGAAGCTTACATGTGGTACCGAGCTCGGATCCTGAGAACTTCAGGGTGAGTCTATG
GGACCCTTGATGTTTTCTTTCCCCTTCTTTTCTATGGTTAAGTTCATGTCATAGGAAGGGGAGAAGTAAC
AGGGTACACATATTGACCAAATCAGGGTAATTTTGCATTTGTAATTTTAAAAAATGCTTTCTTCTTTTAA
TATACTTTTTTGTTTATCTTATTTCTAATACTTTCCCTAATCTCTTTCTTTCAGGGCAATAATGATACAA
TGTATCATGCCTCTTTGCACCATTCTAAAGAATAACAGTGATAATTTCTGGGTTAAGGCAATAGCAATAT
TTCTGCATATAAATATTTCTGCATATAAATTGTAACTGATGTAAGAGGTTTCATATTGCTAATAGCAGCT
ACAATCCAGCTACCATTCTGCTTTTATTTTATGGTTGGGATAAGGCTGGATTATTCTGAGTCCAAGCTAG
GCCCTTTTGCTAATCATGTTCATACCTCTTATCTTCCTCCCACAGCTCCTGGGCAACGTGCTGGTCTGTG
TGCTGGCCCATCACTTTGGCAAAGGCGGCCGC
